Addgene plasmid #61178: pCMU-TGNVHAr
Purpose: Fluorescent reporter for trans-Golgi network AtVHA-a1-mCherry expressed under AtUBQ10 promoter
Depositing lab: Maria Harrison. Depositing organization: Boyce Thompson Institute for Plant Research, Inc. Publication: A set of fluorescent protein-based markers expressed from constitutive and arbuscular mycorrhiza-inducible promoters to label organelles, membranes and cytoskeletal elements in Medicago truncatula. Ivanov S, Harrison MJ. Plant J. 2014 Oct 20. doi: 10.1111/tpj.12706. PubMed 25329881.
Backbone
  Vector backbone: pK7m34GW
  Vector type: Plant Expression
  Selectable markers: Kanamycin
Growth in bacteria
  Bacterial resistance: Spectinomycin, 50 μg/mL
  Growth temperature: 37°C
  Growth strain: DH5alpha
  Copy number: High Copy
Gene/Insert
  Gene/Insert name: AtVHA-a1
  Insert size (bp): 2451
  Promoter: AtUBQ10
  Tag / fusion protein: mCherry
  Cloning method: Gateway Cloning
  Sequencing primers: 5′ ATGGAGGAATTCTTAGATAAGTTGC; 3′ GATTAAAGCGAAAGAGAAAGGCTTG
Terms and licenses: Academic/Nonprofit Terms; Industry Terms: Not Available to Industry
How to cite: pCMU-TGNVHAr was a gift from Maria Harrison (Addgene plasmid # 61178 ; http://n2t.net/addgene:61178 ; RRID:Addgene_61178)
