[The description below was written by a language model from this plasmid's Addgene catalogue record and pLannotate feature annotations shown in this document.]
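Description:
pCMU-TGNVHAr is a 13.7 kb plant binary expression vector built on the pK7m34GW MultiSite Gateway destination backbone, designed for Agrobacterium-mediated delivery of a fluorescent trans-Golgi network marker. Outside the T-DNA it carries a high-copy ColE1/pUC-type origin for propagation in E. coli, together with the pVS1 origin, RepA replication protein and StaA stability protein that allow maintenance in Agrobacterium. An aadA (SmR) gene provides the spectinomycin resistance used for bacterial selection. A pBR322 bom site and small fragments of rop, a gentamicin resistance gene and an integrase gene are backbone remnants.

Between the nopaline-type right and left T-DNA border repeats lie two units. The first is the reporter cassette assembled by Gateway recombination. The roughly 2 kb interval between the attB4 and attB1 sites is not annotated in the feature table, but by position it corresponds to the Arabidopsis UBQ10 promoter named in the catalogue entry, which is used here as a constitutive promoter. It is followed by the 2,451 bp coding sequence of Arabidopsis VHA-a1, a V-ATPase subunit. After attB2 comes mCherry, so the red fluorescent protein is placed at the C-terminus of VHA-a1, and the unit ends with a CaMV polyadenylation signal. The second unit is a NOS promoter–nptII–NOS terminator cassette that confers kanamycin resistance for selecting transformed plant tissue.

The construct belongs to a set of organelle, membrane and cytoskeleton markers developed for live-cell imaging in Medicago truncatula. In that set, expression is driven either constitutively or from arbuscular mycorrhiza-inducible promoters. This constitutive version labels the trans-Golgi network in red.
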