Features (pLannotate 1.2.2; 22 found; start..end, strand, type, name):
    227..283     +  CDS            GmR (fragment): gentamycin acetyltransferase; aacC1; confers resistance to gentamycin
    294..1081    +  CDS            SmR (fragment): aminoglycoside adenylyltransferase (Murphy, 1985); aadA; confers resistance to spectinomycin and streptomycin
   1325..1913    +  rep_origin     ori: high-copy-number ColE1/pMB1/pBR322/pUC origin of replication
   2099..2239    -  misc_feature   bom: basis of mobility region from pBR322
   2341..2380    -  CDS            rop (fragment): Rop protein, which maintains plasmids at low copy number; rop
   2583..2777    -  rep_origin     pVS1 oriV: origin of replication for the Pseudomonas plasmid pVS1 (Heeb et al., 2000)
   2843..3911    -  CDS            pVS1 RepA (fragment): replication protein from the Pseudomonas plasmid pVS1 (Heeb et al., 2000)
   4344..4973    -  CDS            pVS1 StaA: stability protein from the Pseudomonas plasmid pVS1 (Heeb et al., 2000)
   5533..5934    -  CDS            Y4CG_SINFN (fragment): Protein inferred from homology: Swiss-Prot protein existence level 3. From Sinorhizobium fredii (strain NBRC 101917 / NGR234).
   6273..6297    -  misc_feature   RB T-DNA repeat: right border repeat from nopaline C58 T-DNA
   6422..6442    +  protein_bind   attB4: mutant version of attB; core recombination site for the Gateway® BP reaction BP Clonase™
   8430..8450    +  protein_bind   attB1: mutant version of attB; core recombination site for the Gateway® BP reaction BP Clonase™
   8456..10906   +  CDS            VHA-a1: VHAA1_ARATH - Experimental evidence at transcript level: Swiss-Prot protein existence level 2. Essential component of the vacuolar proton pump (V-ATPase), a multimeric enzyme that catalyzes the translocation of protons across the membranes. Required for assembly and activity of the V-ATPase. Required during cell expansion. From Arabidopsis thaliana (Mouse-ear cress).
  10911..10931   -  protein_bind   attB2: mutant version of attB; core recombination site for the Gateway® BP reaction BP Clonase™
  10934..11641   +  CDS            mCherry: mCherry is a basic (constitutively fluorescent) red fluorescent protein published in 2004, derived from Discosoma sp.. It is reported to be a very rapidly-maturing monomer with low acid sensitivity.
  11670..11710   +  CDS            lacZα (fragment): LacZα fragment of β-galactosidase; lacZ fragment
  11809..11968   +  polyA_signal   CaMV poly(A) signal (fragment): cauliflower mosaic virus polyadenylation signal
  12085..12264   +  promoter       NOS promoter: nopaline synthase promoter
  12298..13089   +  CDS            neo: KKA2_KLEPN - Also known as kan, nptII. Experimental evidence at protein level: Swiss-Prot protein existence level 1. Resistance to kanamycin, neomycin, paromomycin, ribostamycin, butirosin and gentamicin B. From Klebsiella pneumoniae.
  13132..13384   +  terminator     NOS terminator: nopaline synthase terminator and poly(A) signal
  13477..13501   -  misc_feature   LB T-DNA repeat: left border repeat from nopaline C58 T-DNA
  13739..137     -  CDS            int (fragment) (across the origin): INT2_ECOLX - Protein inferred from homology: Swiss-Prot protein existence level 3. Putative integrase believed to be involved in the insertion of antibiotic resistance genes into plasmids and transposons. From Escherichia coli.
>Addgene plasmid #61178 | pCMU-TGNVHAr | depositor full sequence | sequence record 100478 | pCMU-TGNVHAr sequence 13739 bps
ATTCGGGCACGAACCCAGTGGACATAAGCCTCGTTCGGTTCGTAAGCTGTAATGCAAGTAGCGTAACTGC
CGTCACGCAACTGGTCCAGAACCTTGACCGAACGCAGCGGTGGTAACGGCGCAGTGGCGGTTTTCATGGC
TTCTTGTTATGACATGTTTTTTTGGGGTACAGTCTATGCCTCGGGCATCCAAGCAGCAAGCGCGTTACGC
CGTGGGTCGATGTTTGATGTTATGGAGCAGCAACGATGTTACGCAGCAGGGCAGTCGCCCTAAAACAAAG
TTAAACATCATGGGGGAAGCGGTGATCGCCGAAGTATCGACTCAACTATCAGAGGTAGTTGGCGTCATCG
AGCGCCATCTCGAACCGACGTTGCTGGCCGTACATTTGTACGGCTCCGCAGTGGATGGCGGCCTGAAGCC
ACACAGTGATATTGATTTGCTGGTTACGGTGACCGTAAGGCTTGATGAAACAACGCGGCGAGCTTTGATC
AACGACCTTTTGGAAACTTCGGCTTCCCCTGGAGAGAGCGAGATTCTCCGCGCTGTAGAAGTCACCATTG
TTGTGCACGACGACATCATTCCGTGGCGTTATCCAGCTAAGCGCGAACTGCAATTTGGAGAATGGCAGCG
CAATGACATTCTTGCAGGTATCTTCGAGCCAGCCACGATCGACATTGATCTGGCTATCTTGCTGACAAAA
GCAAGAGAACATAGCGTTGCCTTGGTAGGTCCAGCGGCGGAGGAACTCTTTGATCCGGTTCCTGAACAGG
ATCTATTTGAGGCGCTAAATGAAACCTTAACGCTATGGAACTCGCCGCCCGACTGGGCTGGCGATGAGCG
AAATGTAGTGCTTACGTTGTCCCGCATTTGGTACAGCGCAGTAACCGGCAAAATCGCGCCGAAGGATGTC
GCTGCCGACTGGGCAATGGAGCGCCTGCCGGCCCAGTATCAGCCCGTCATACTTGAAGCTAGACAGGCTT
ATCTTGGACAAGAAGAAGATCGCTTGGCCTCGCGCGCAGATCAGTTGGAAGAATTTGTCCACTACGTGAA
AGGCGAGATCACCAAGGTAGTCGGCAAATAATGTCTAGCTAGAAATTCGTTCAAGCCGACGCCGCTTCGC
CGGCGTTAACTCAAGCGATTAGATGCACTAAGCACATAATTGCTCACAGCCAAACTATCAGGTCAAGTCT
GCTTTTATTATTTTTAAGCGTGCATAATAAGCCCTACACAAATTGGGAGATATATCATGCATGACCAAAA
TCCCTTAACGTGAGTTTTCGTTCCACTGAGCGTCAGACCCCGTAGAAAAGATCAAAGGATCTTCTTGAGA
TCCTTTTTTTCTGCGCGTAATCTGCTGCTTGCAAACAAAAAAACCACCGCTACCAGCGGTGGTTTGTTTG
CCGGATCAAGAGCTACCAACTCTTTTTCCGAAGGTAACTGGCTTCAGCAGAGCGCAGATACCAAATACTG
TCCTTCTAGTGTAGCCGTAGTTAGGCCACCACTTCAAGAACTCTGTAGCACCGCCTACATACCTCGCTCT
GCTAATCCTGTTACCAGTGGCTGCTGCCAGTGGCGATAAGTCGTGTCTTACCGGGTTGGACTCAAGACGA
TAGTTACCGGATAAGGCGCAGCGGTCGGGCTGAACGGGGGGTTCGTGCACACAGCCCAGCTTGGAGCGAA
CGACCTACACCGAACTGAGATACCTACAGCGTGAGCTATGAGAAAGCGCCACGCTTCCCGAAGGGAGAAA
GGCGGACAGGTATCCGGTAAGCGGCAGGGTCGGAACAGGAGAGCGCACGAGGGAGCTTCCAGGGGGAAAC
GCCTGGTATCTTTATAGTCCTGTCGGGTTTCGCCACCTCTGACTTGAGCGTCGATTTTTGTGATGCTCGT
CAGGGGGGCGGAGCCTATGGAAAAACGCCAGCAACGCGGCCTTTTTACGGTTCCTGGCCTTTTGCTGGCC
TTTTGCTCACATGTTCTTTCCTGCGTTATCCCCTGATTCTGTGGATAACCGTATTACCGCCTTTGAGTGA
GCTGATACCGCTCGCCGCAGCCGAACGACCGAGCGCAGCGAGTCAGTGAGCGAGGAAGCGGAAGAGCGCC
TGATGCGGTATTTTCTCCTTACGCATCTGTGCGGTATTTCACACCGCATATGGTGCACTCTCAGTACAAT
CTGCTCTGATGCCGCATAGTTAAGCCAGTATACACTCCGCTATCGCTACGTGACTGGGTCATGGCTGCGC
CCCGACACCCGCCAACACCCGCTGACGCGCCCTGACGGGCTTGTCTGCTCCCGGCATCCGCTTACAGACA
AGCTGTGACCGTCTCCGGGAGCTGCATGTGTCAGAGGTTTTCACCGTCATCACCGAAACGCGCGAGGCAG
GGTGCCTTGATGTGGGCGCCGGCGGTCGAGTGGCGACGGCGCGGCTTGTCCGCGCCCTGGTAGATTGCCT
GGCCGTAGGCCAGCCATTTTTGAGCGGCCAGCGGCCGCGATAGGCCGACGCGAAGCGGCGGGGCGTAGGG
AGCGCAGCGACCGAAGGGTAGGCGCTTTTTGCAGCTCTTCGGCTGTGCGCTGGCCAGACAGTTATGCACA
GGCCAGGCGGGTTTTAAGAGTTTTAATAAGTTTTAAAGAGTTTTAGGCGGAAAAATCGCCTTTTTTCTCT
TTTATATCAGTCACTTACATGTGTGACCGGTTCCCAATGTACGGCTTTGGGTTCCCAATGTACGGGTTCC
GGTTCCCAATGTACGGCTTTGGGTTCCCAATGTACGTGCTATCCACAGGAAAGAGACCTTTTCGACCTTT
TTCCCCTGCTAGGGCAATTTGCCCTAGCATCTGCTCCGTACATTAGGAACCGGCGGATGCTTCGCCCTCG
ATCAGGTTGCGGTAGCGCATGACTAGGATCGGGCCAGCCTGCCCCGCCTCCTCCTTCAAATCGTACTCCG
GCAGGTCATTTGACCCGATCAGCTTGCGCACGGTGAAACAGAACTTCTTGAACTCTCCGGCGCTGCCACT
GCGTTCGTAGATCGTCTTGAACAACCATCTGGCTTCTGCCTTGCCTGCGGCGCGGCGTGCCAGGCGGTAG
AGAAAACGGCCGATGCCGGGATCGATCAAAAAGTAATCGGGGTGAACCGTCAGCACGTCCGGGTTCTTGC
CTTCTGTGATCTCGCGGTACATCCAATCAGCTAGCTCGATCTCGATGTACTCCGGCCGCCCGGTTTCGCT
CTTTACGATCTTGTAGCGGCTAATCAAGGCTTCACCCTCGGATACCGTCACCAGGCGGCCGTTCTTGGCC
TTCTTCGTACGCTGCATGGCAACGTGCGTGGTGTTTAACCGAATGCAGGTTTCTACCAGGTCGTCTTTCT
GCTTTCCGCCATCGGCTCGCCGGCAGAACTTGAGTACGTCCGCAACGTGTGGACGGAACACGCGGCCGGG
CTTGTCTCCCTTCCCTTCCCGGTATCGGTTCATGGATTCGGTTAGATGGGAAACCGCCATCAGTACCAGG
TCGTAATCCCACACACTGGCCATGCCGGCCGGCCCTGCGGAAACCTCTACGTGCCCGTCTGGAAGCTCGT
AGCGGATCACCTCGCCAGCTCGTCGGTCACGCTTCGACAGACGGAAAACGGCCACGTCCATGATGCTGCG
ACTATCGCGGGTGCCCACGTCATAGAGCATCGGAACGAAAAAATCTGGTTGCTCGTCGCCCTTGGGCGGC
TTCCTAATCGACGGCGCACCGGCTGCCGGCGGTTGCCGGGATTCTTTGCGGATTCGATCAGCGGCCGCTT
GCCACGATTCACCGGGGCGTGCTTCTGCCTCGATGCGTTGCCGCTGGGCGGCCTGCGCGGCCTTCAACTT
CTCCACCAGGTCATCACCCAGCGCCGCGCCGATTTGTACCGGGCCGGATGGTTTGCGACCGTCACGCCGA
TTCCTCGGGCTTGGGGGTTCCAGTGCCATTGCAGGGCCGGCAGACAACCCAGCCGCTTACGCCTGGCCAA
CCGCCCGTTCCTCCACACATGGGGCATTCCACGGCGTCGGTGCCTGGTTGTTCTTGATTTTCCATGCCGC
CTCCTTTAGCCGCTAAAATTCATCTACTCATTTATTCATTTGCTCATTTACTCTGGTAGCTGCGCGATGT
ATTCAGATAGCAGCTCGGTAATGGTCTTGCCTTGGCGTACCGCGTACATCTTCAGCTTGGTGTGATCCTC
CGCCGGCAACTGAAAGTTGACCCGCTTCATGGCTGGCGTGTCTGCCAGGCTGGCCAACGTTGCAGCCTTG
CTGCTGCGTGCGCTCGGACGGCCGGCACTTAGCGTGTTTGTGCTTTTGCTCATTTTCTCTTTACCTCATT
AACTCAAATGAGTTTTGATTTAATTTCAGCGGCCAGCGCCTGGACCTCGCGGGCAGCGTCGCCCTCGGGT
TCTGATTCAAGAACGGTTGTGCCGGCGGCGGCAGTGCCTGGGTAGCTCACGCGCTGCGTGATACGGGACT
CAAGAATGGGCAGCTCGTACCCGGCCAGCGCCTCGGCAACCTCACCGCCGATGCGCGTGCCTTTGATCGC
CCGCGACACGACAAAGGCCGCTTGTAGCCTTCCATCCGTGACCTCAATGCGCTGCTTAACCAGCTCCACC
AGGTCGGCGGTGGCCCATATGTCGTAAGGGCTTGGCTGCACCGGAATCAGCACGAAGTCGGCTGCCTTGA
TCGCGGACACAGCCAAGTCCGCCGCCTGGGGCGCTCCGTCGATCACTACGAAGTCGCGCCGGCCGATGGC
CTTCACGTCGCGGTCAATCGTCGGGCGGTCGATGCCGACAACGGTTAGCGGTTGATCTTCCCGCACGGCC
GCCCAATCGCGGGCACTGCCCTGGGGATCGGAATCGACTAACAGAACATCGGCCCCGGCGAGTTGCAGGG
CGCGGGCTAGATGGGTTGCGATGGTCGTCTTGCCTGACCCGCCTTTCTGGTTAAGTACAGCGATAACCTT
CATGCGTTCCCCTTGCGTATTTGTTTATTTACTCATCGCATCATATACGCAGCGACCGCATGACGCAAGC
TGTTTTACTCAAATACACATCACCTTTTTAGACGGCGGCGCTCGGTTTCTTCAGCGGCCAAGCTGGCCGG
CCAGGCCGCCAGCTTGGCATCAGACAAACCGGCCAGGATTTCATGCAGCCGCACGGTTGAGACGTGCGCG
GGCGGCTCGAACACGTACCCGGCCGCGATCATCTCCGCCTCGATCTCTTCGGTAATGAAAAACGGTTCGT
CCTGGCCGTCCTGGTGCGGTTTCATGCTTGTTCCTCTTGGCGTTCATTCTCGGCGGCCGCCAGGGCGTCG
GCCTCGGTCAATGCGTCCTCACGGAAGGCACCGCGCCGCCTGGCCTCGGTGGGCGTCACTTCCTCGCTGC
GCTCAAGTGCGCGGTACAGGGTCGAGCGATGCACGCCAAGCAGTGCAGCCGCCTCTTTCACGGTGCGGCC
TTCCTGGTCGATCAGCTCGCGGGCGTGCGCGATCTGTGCCGGGGTGAGGGTAGGGCGGGGGCCAAACTTC
ACGCCTCGGGCCTTGGCGGCCTCGCGCCCGCTCCGGGTGCGGTCGATGATTAGGGAACGCTCGAACTCGG
CAATGCCGGCGAACACGGTCAACACCATGCGGCCGGCCGGCGTGGTGGTGTCGGCCCACGGCTCTGCCAG
GCTACGCAGGCCCGCGCCGGCCTCCTGGATGCGCTCGGCAATGTCCAGTAGGTCGCGGGTGCTGCGGGCC
AGGCGGTCTAGCCTGGTCACTGTCACAACGTCGCCAGGGCGTAGGTGGTCAAGCATCCTGGCCAGCTCCG
GGCGGTCGCGCCTGGTGCCGGTGATCTTCTCGGAAAACAGCTTGGTGCAGCCGGCCGCGTGCAGTTCGGC
CCGTTGGTTGGTCAAGTCCTGGTCGTCGGTGCTGACGCGGGCATAGCCCAGCAGGCCAGCGGCGGCGCTC
TTGTTCATGGCGTAATGTCTCCGGTTCTAGTCGCAAGTATTCTACTTTATGCGACTAAAACACGCGACAA
GAAAACGCCAGGAAAAGGGCAGGGCGGCAGCCTGTCGCGTAACTTAGGACTTGTGCGACATGTCGTTTTC
AGAAGACGGCTGCACTGAACGTCAGAAGCCGACTGCACTATAGCAGCGGAGGGGTTGGATCAAAGTACTT
TGATCCCGAGGGGAACCCTGTGGTTGGCATGCACATACAAATGGACGAACGGATAAACCTTTTCACGCCC
TTTTAAATATCCGTTATTCTAATAAACGCTCTTTTCTCTTAGGTTTACCCGCCAATATATCCTGTCAAAC
ACTGATAGTTTAAACTGAAGGCGGGAAACGACAATCTGATCCAAGCTCAAGCTAAGCTTGGGCCCGAGCG
GATAACAATTTCACACAGGAAACAGCTATGACCATGATTACGCCAAGCTATCAACTTTGTATAGAAAAGT
TGAGTCTAGCTCAACAGAGCTTTTAACCCAAATTGGTACAATAGAATACAACTTTAGATCATAATTCTCA
AAAGAAAGAGATTCCTTAGCTATTCTATCTGCCACTCCATTTCCTTCTCGGCTTGTATGCACAAGCATAA
AATCCTCAAACTTGCTAAGTAGATACTTTATGTCTTGGATAATTGGATTGAGACTTGACAAGCATAACTT
TCATGTAACCAAAGACACAAGTTGCTGAGAATCCACCTCAAAAATGATCTTCCTATAATTGAATCGGGAT
AATGACAGCACAGCCCATCTAAGAGCCTCCACTTCTACTTCCAGCACGCTTCTTACTTTTACCACAGCTC
TTGCACCTAACCATAACACCTTCCCTGTATGATCGCGAAGCACCCACCCTAAGCCACATTTTAATCCTTC
TGTTGGCCATGCCCCATCAAAGTTGCACTTAACCCAAGATTGTGGTGGAGCTTCCCATGTTTCTCGTCTG
TCCCGACGGTGTTGTGGTTGGTGCTTTCCTTACATTCTGAGCCTCTTTCCTTCTAATCCACTCATCTGCA
TCTTCTTGTGTCCTTACTAATACCTCATTGGTTCCAAATTCCCTCCCTTTAAGCACCAGCTCGTTTCTGT
TCTTCCACAGCCTCCCAAGTATCCAAGGGACTAAAGCCTCCACATTCTTCAGATCAGGATATTCTTGTTT
AAGATGTTGAACTCTATGGAGGTTTGTATGAACTGATGATCTAGGACCGGATAAGTTCCCTTCTTCATAG
CGAACTTATTCAAAGAATGTTTTGTGTATCATTCTTGTTACATTGTTATTAATGAAAAAATATTATTGGT
CATTGGACTGAACACGAGTGTTAAATATGGACCAGGCCCCAAATAAGATCCATTGATATATGAATTAAAT
AACAAGAATAAATCGAGTCACCAAACCACTTGCCTTTTTTAACGAGACTTGTTCACCAACTTGATACAAA
AGTCATTATCCTATGCAAATCAATAATCATACAAAAATATCCAATAACACTAAAAAATTAAAAGAAATGG
ATAATTTCACAATATGTTATACGATAAAGAAGTTACTTTTCCAAGAAATTCACTGATTTTATAAGCCCAC
TTGCATTAGATAAATGGCAAAAAAAAACAAAAAGGAAAAGAAATAAAGCACGAAGAATTCTAGAAAATAC
GAAATACGCTTCAATGCAGTGGGACCCACGGTTCAATTATTGCCAATTTTCAGCTCCACCGTATATTTAA
AAAATAAAACGATAATGCTAAAAAAATATAAATCGTAACGATCGTTAAATCTCAACGGCTGGATCTTATG
ACGACCGTTAGAAATTGTGGTTGTCGACGAGTCAGTAATAAACGGCGTCAAAGTGGTTGCAGCCGGCACA
CACGAGTCGTGTTTATCAACTCAAAGCACAAATACTTTTCCTCAACCTAAAAATAAGGCAATTAGCCAAA
AACAACTTTGCGTGTAAACAACGCTCAATACACGTGTCATTTTATTATTAGCTATTGCTTCACCGCCTTA
GCTTTCTCGTGACCTAGTCGTCCTCGTCTTTTCTTCTTCTTCTTCTATAAAACAATACCCAAAGAGCTCT
TCTTCTTCACAATTCAGATTTCAATTTCTCAAAATCTTAAAAACTTTCTCTCAATTCTCTCTACCGTGAT
CAAGGTAAATTTCTGTGTTCCTTATTCTCTCAAAATCTTCGATTTTGTTTTCGTTCGATCCCAATTTCGT
ATATGTTCTTTGGTTTAGATTCTGTTAATCTTAGATCGAAGACGATTTTCTGGGTTTGATCGTTAGATAT
CATCTTAATTCTCGATTAGGGTTTCATAGATATCATCCGATTTGTTCAAATAATTTGAGTTTTGTCGAAT
AATTACTCTTCGATTTGTGATTTCTATCTAGATCTGGTGTTAGTTTCTAGTTTGTGCGATCGAATTTGTC
GATTAATCTGAGTTTTTCTGATTAACAGGCAAGTTTGTACAAAAAAGCAGGCTTCATGGAGGAATTCTTA
GATAAGTTGCCGCAGATGGATCTGATGCGTTCGGAGAAGATGACGCTTGTTCAGCTTATCATCCCTGTTG
AATCCGCTCATCGTTCCATCACTTATCTCGGCGAGCTCGGACTCTTGCAGTTTCGCGACTTAAATGCTGA
TAAGAGTCCCTTTCAACGGACATTTGCAAATCAGGTAAAACGATGTGGTGAGATGTCAAGAAAGCTGCGG
TTTTTTAAAGATCAAATTGACAAAGCTGGTCTAAGATGTTCACCACGCCTTGAAATAGAACCAGATATTG
CACTTGGAGATTTAGAGAGACAACTTGCTGATCACGAGCATGAAGTACTTGAAATGAATTCAAACAGTGA
AAAGCTTCGGCAGACATATAACGAACTTCTAGAATTCAAGATAGTTCTTGAAAAGGCAAGTGGTTTCCTT
GTCTCAAGTAATACTCATGCAATTGGAGAAGAAATTGAACTACATGAAAGCACCTACTCGAATAACGGTT
TTATTGAGACTGCCTCTTTACTTGAGCAGGAAATGAATCCTGGACACTCTAATCAATCAGGATTGAGATT
TATTAGTGGAATCATCAACAAAGACAAACTTCTTAAGTTTGAAAGAATGTTGTTTCGTGCAACACGAGGC
AATATGCTTTTCAACCAAACAACCTCTGATGAGGAAATCATGGATCCTTCAACATCAGAAATGGTGGAGA
AAGTTGTATTTGTGGTATTCTTCTCTGGGGAGCAAGCAAGAACAAAAATATTGAAAATATGTGAAGCATT
TGGTGCAAATTGCTATCCTGTCCCCGAGGATACAACTAAGCAGAGGCAGCTTACTAGAGAAGTTTTATCC
CGACTCTCTGATCTGGAAGCCACATTAGATGCTGGAACTCGCCATCGGAATAATGCCCTTAATTCTGTTG
GCTATAGCTTAACTAACTGGATCACCACGGTTCGGAGAGAAAAAGCTGTTTATGATACTCTGAATATGCT
AAATTTTGATGTAACCAAGAAATGCCTTGTTGGCGAAGGTTGGTGCCCCACATTTGCTAAGACCCAGATT
CATGAGGTCCTGCAGCGAGCAACTTTCGACAGCAGTTCACAGGTGGGCGTTATATTTCATGTAATGCAAG
CAGTAGAATCACCTCCCACCTATTTCAGAACGAACAAACTTACAAATGCCTTCCAGGAGATTATTGATGC
TTACGGTGTTGCGAGATATCAAGAGGCAAACCCTGCTGTTTATTCAGTTGTCACATATCCCTTTTTGTTT
GCTGTTATGTTTGGTGATTGGGGTCATGGTCTATGCTTGCTGCTAGGAGCGTTGTATCTTCTTGCTCGTG
AAAGAAAGTTGAGTACGCAGAAACTTGGAAGCTTTATGGAGATGCTTTTTGGAGGCCGCTATGTAATCTT
ACTAATGGCACTTTTTTCAATATATTGTGGGCTTATCTACAATGAGTTCTTCTCTGTTCCTTTCCACATC
TTTGGTGGTTCAGCTTACAAATGCAGAGATACAACTTGTAGCGATGCTTACACGGTTGGTTTAATCAAGT
ACCGTGATCCATACCCTTTTGGCGTAGATCCTAGTTGGCGTGGCAGTCGTACAGAACTGCCTTACCTAAA
CTCTCTTAAGATGAAGATGTCTATTCTGCTGGGAATTGCTCAGATGAATCTGGGACTAATATTAAGTTTC
TTTAATGCCCGCTTTTTCGGCTCATCATTGGACATAAGGTATCAGTTTATACCTCAGATGATATTTCTGA
ACAGCTTATTTGGTTACCTTTCACTGCTCATCATCATCAAGTGGTGCACTGGATCTCAAGCAGACTTGTA
TCATGTAATGATCTACATGTTTCTGAGTCCCACCGAAGAACTTGGAGAAAACGAGTTGTTCTGGGGCCAG
CGTCCACTTCAGATTGTGTTATTGCTTCTGGCATTCATCGCTGTCCCATGGATGCTTTTTCCGAAACCTT
TTGCCCTCAGGAAAATTCACATGGAGAGGTTTCAAGGTCGCACGTACGGGGTTCTTGTTTCTTCTGAGGT
GGATCTTGATGTAGAACCAGACTCCGCAAGAGGAGGAGGCCATCACGAAGAAGAGTTTAACTTCAGCGAG
ATTTTTGTACATCAATTGATTCACTCCATAGAATTTGTTCTAGGTTCAGTTTCTAACACAGCATCTTACC
TTCGTCTTTGGGCTCTTAGTTTGGCTCATTCGGAATTGTCAACAGTCTTCTATGAGAAAGTTCTTCTTCT
TGCCTGGGGGTATGAAAACATTTTGATCCGGTTAATCGGAGTAGCGGTGTTTGCGTTTGCAACGGCGTTT
ATACTTCTGATGATGGAAACACTAAGTGCATTTCTCCATGCTCTGCGTCTTCACTGGGTAGAATTCATGG
GGAAGTTCTTCAATGGAGATGGTTACAAGTTCAAGCCTTTCTCTTTCGCTTTAATCGACCCAGCTTTCTT
GTACAAAGTGGAAATGGTGAGCAAGGGCGAGGAGGATAACATGGCCATCATCAAGGAGTTCATGCGCTTC
AAGGTGCACATGGAGGGCTCCGTGAACGGCCACGAGTTCGAGATCGAGGGCGAGGGCGAGGGCCGCCCCT
ACGAGGGCACCCAGACCGCCAAGCTGAAGGTGACCAAGGGTGGCCCCCTGCCCTTCGCCTGGGACATCCT
GTCCCCTCAGTTCATGTACGGCTCCAAGGCCTACGTGAAGCACCCCGCCGACATCCCCGACTACTTGAAG
CTGTCCTTCCCCGAGGGCTTCAAGTGGGAGCGCGTGATGAACTTCGAGGACGGCGGCGTGGTGACCGTGA
CCCAGGACTCCTCCCTGCAGGACGGCGAGTTCATCTACAAGGTGAAGCTGCGCGGCACCAACTTCCCCTC
CGACGGCCCCGTAATGCAGAAGAAGACCATGGGCTGGGAGGCCTCCTCCGAGCGGATGTACCCCGAGGAC
GGCGCCCTGAAGGGCGAGATCAAGCAGAGGCTGAAGCTGAAGGACGGCGGCCACTACGACGCTGAGGTCA
AGACCACCTACAAGGCCAAGAAGCCCGTGCAGCTGCCCGGCGCCTACAACGTCAACATCAAGTTGGACAT
CACCTCCCACAACGAGGACTACACCATCGTGGAACAGTACGAACGCGCCGAGGGCCGCCACTCCACCGGC
GGCATGGACGAGCTGTACAAGTAAGCAACTTTATTATACATAGTTGATAATTCACTGGCCGTCGTTTTAC
AACGTCGTGACTGGGAAAACGATCTAACTGACTAGCCGCGGCCATGGCGGCCGGGAGCGGCCATGCTAGA
GTCCGCAAAAATCACCAGTCTCTCTCTACAAATCTATCTCTCTCTATTTTTCTCCAGAATAATGTGTGAG
TAGTTCCCAGATAAGGGAATTAGGGTTCTTATAGGGTTTCGCTCATGTGTTGAGCATATAAGAAACCCTT
AGTATGTATTTGTATTTGTAAAATACTTCTATCAATAAAATTTCTAATTCCTAAAACCAAAATCCAGTGA
CCTGCAGGTCGACCATATGGGAGAGCTCGAATTATCATACATGAGAATTAAGGGAGTCACGTTATGACCC
CCGCCGATGACGCGGGACAAGCCGTTTTACGTTTGGAACTGACAGAACCGCAACGTTGAAGGAGCCACTC
AGCCGCGGGTTTCTGGAGTTTAATGAGCTAAGCACATACGTCAGAAACCATTATTGCGCGTTCAAAAGTC
GCCTAAGGTCACTATCAGCTAGCAAATATTTCTTGTCAAAAATGCTCCACTGACGTTCCATAAATTCCCC
TCGGTATCCAATTAGAGTCTCATATTCACTCTCAACTCGATCGAGGCATGATTGAACAAGATGGATTGCA
CGCAGGTTCTCCGGCCGCTTGGGTGGAGAGGCTATTCGGCTATGACTGGGCACAACAGACAATCGGCTGC
TCTGATGCCGCCGTGTTCCGGCTGTCAGCGCAGGGGCGCCCGGTTCTTTTTGTCAAGACCGACCTGTCCG
GTGCCCTGAATGAACTCCAAGACGAGGCAGCGCGGCTATCGTGGCTGGCCACGACGGGCGTTCCTTGCGC
AGCTGTGCTCGACGTTGTCACTGAAGCGGGAAGGGACTGGCTGCTATTGGGCGAAGTGCCGGGGCAGGAT
CTCCTGTCATCTCACCTTGCTCCTGCCGAGAAAGTATCCATCATGGCTGATGCAATGCGGCGGCTGCATA
CGCTTGATCCGGCTACCTGCCCATTCGACCACCAAGCGAAACATCGCATCGAGCGAGCACGTACTCGGAT
GGAAGCCGGTCTTGTCGATCAGGATGATCTGGACGAAGAGCATCAGGGGCTCGCGCCAGCCGAACTGTTC
GCCAGGCTCAAGGCGCGGATGCCCGACGGCGAGGATCTCGTCGTGACCCACGGCGATGCCTGCTTGCCGA
ATATCATGGTGGAAAATGGCCGCTTTTCTGGATTCATCGACTGTGGCCGGCTGGGTGTGGCGGACCGCTA
TCAGGACATAGCGTTGGCTACCCGTGATATTGCTGAAGAGCTTGGCGGCGAATGGGCTGACCGCTTCCTC
GTGCTTTACGGTATCGCCGCTCCCGATTCGCAGCGCATCGCCTTCTATCGCCTTCTTGACGAGTTCTTCT
GAGCGGGACTCTGGGGTTCGGACTCTAGCTAGAGTCAAGCAGATCGTTCAAACATTTGGCAATAAAGTTT
CTTAAGATTGAATCCTGTTGCCGGTCTTGCGATGATTATCATATAATTTCTGTTGAATTACGTTAAGCAT
GTAATAATTAACATGTAATGCATGACGTTATTTATGAGATGGGTTTTTATGATTAGAGTCCCGCAATTAT
ACATTTAATACGCGATAGAAAACAAAATATAGCGCGCAAACTAGGATAAATTATCGCGCGCGGTGTCATC
TATGTTACTAGATCGACCGGCATGCAAGCTGATAATTCAATTCGGCGTTAATTCAGTACATTAAAAACGT
CCGCAATGTGTTATTAAGTTGTCTAAGCGTCAATTTGTTTACACCACAATATATCCTGCCACCAGCCAGC
CAACAGCTCCCCGACCGGCAGCTCGGCACAAAATCACCACTCGATACAGGCAGCCCATCAGTCCGGGACG
GCGTCAGCGGGAGAGCCGTTGTAAGGCGGCAGACTTTGCTCATGTTACCGATGCTATTCGGAAGAACGGC
AACTAAGCTGCCGGGTTTGAAACACGGATGATCTCGCGGAGGGTAGCATGTTGATTGTAACGATGACAGA
GCGTTGCTGCCTGTGATCA
