>Addgene plasmid #61178 | pCMU-TGNVHAr | addgene partial sequence | sequence record 104409 | Mombaerts mRFPup 5'-GTGGCCGTTCACGGAGCCCTCCATG-3'
ACTCCTTGATGATGGCCATGTTATCCTCCTCGCCCTTGCTCACCATTTCCACTTTGTACAAGAAAGCTGG
GTCGATTAAAGCGAAAGAGAAAGGCTTGAACTTGTAACCATCTCCATTGAAGAACTTCCCCATGAATTCT
ACCCAGTGAAGACGCAGAGCATGGAGAAATGCACTTAGTGTTTCCATCATCAGAAGTATAAACGCCGTTG
CAAACGCAAACACCGCTACTCCGATTAACCGGATCAAAATGTTTTCATACCCCCAGGCAAGAAGAAGAAC
TTTCTCATAGAAGACTGTTGACAATTCCGAATGAGCCAAACTAAGAGCCCAAAGACGAAGGTAAGATGCT
GTGTTAGAAACTGAACCTAGAACAAATTCTATGGAGTGAATCAATTGATGTACAAAAATCTCGCTGAAGT
TAAACTCTTCTTCGTGATGGCCTCCTCCTCTTGCGGAGTCTGGTTCTACATCAAGATCCACCTCAGAAGA
AACAAGAACCCCGTACGTGCGACCTTGAAACCTCTCCATGTGAATTTTCCTGAGGGCAAAAGGTTTCGGA
AAAAGCATCCATGGGACAGCGATGAATGCCAGAAGCAATAACA
